>Addgene plasmid #129983 | pRDAX-443 N-Tag Venus210[2] L32 FKBP mCherry | depositor full sequence | sequence record 249361 | Full Sequence
GCCTGCCTCCAGGCCTCAATATTGGCCATTAGCCATATTATTCATTGGTTATATAGCATAAATCAATATT
GGCTATTGGCCATTGCATACGTTGTATCTATATCATAATATGTACATTTATATTGGCTCATGTCCAATAT
GACCGCCATGTTGGCATTGATTATTGACTAGTTATTAATAGTAATCAATTACGGGGTCATTAGTTCATAG
CCCATATATGGAGTTCCGCGTTACATAACTTACGGTAAATGGCCCGCCTGGCTGACCGCCCAACGACCCC
CGCCCATTGACGTCAATAATGACGTATGTTCCCATAGTAACGCCAATAGGGACTTTCCATTGACGTCAAT
GGGTGGAGTATTTACGGTAAACTGCCCACTTGGCAGTACATCAAGTGTATCATATGCCAAGTCCGCCCCC
TATTGACGTCAATGACGGTAAATGGCCCGCCTGGCATTATGCCCAGTACATGACCTTACGGGACTTTCCT
ACTTGGCAGTACATCTACGTATTAGTCATCGCTATTACCATGGTGATGCGGTTTTGGCAGTACACCAATG
GGCGTGGATAGCGGTTTGACTCACGGGGATTTCCAAGTCTCCACCCCATTGACGTCAATGGGAGTTTGTT
TTGGCACCAAAATCAACGGGACTTTCCAAAATGTCGTAATAACCCCGCCCCGTTGACGCAAATGGGCGGT
AGGCGTGTACGGTGGGAGGTCTATATAAGCAGAGCTCGTTTAGTGAACCGTCAGATCACTAGAAGCTTTA
TTGCGGTAGTTTATCACAGTTAAATTGCTAACGCAGTCAGTGCTTCTGACACAACAGTCTCGAACTTAAG
CTGCAGAAGTTGGTCGTGAGGCACTGGGCAGGTAAGTATCAAGGTTACAAGACAGGTTTAAGGAGACCAA
TAGAAACTGGGCTTGTCGAGACAGAGAAGACTCTTGCGTTTCTGATAGGCACCTATTGGTCTTACTGACA
TCCACTTTGCCTTTCTCTCCACAGGTGTCCACTCCCAGGCCACCATGGATCCCAATGAGAAGAGGGACCA
TATGGTACTGCTCGAATTCGTGACTGCAGCAGGCATTACCCTTGGGATGGATGAACTTTATAAGGACGTG
GGTGGCGGAGGGAGCGAAGGCGGCGGATCCGGAGGGCCTGGCTCTGGCGGAGAGGGGAGCGCTGGAGGCG
GGTCAGCCGGTGGTGGGAGTGGAGTGCAGGTGGAAACCATCTCCCCAGGAGACGGGCGCACCTTCCCCAA
GCGCGGCCAGACCTGCGTGGTGCACTACACCGGGATGCTTGAAGATGGAAAGAAATTTGATTCCTCCCGG
GACAGAAACAAGCCCTTTAAGTTTATGCTAGGCAAGCAGGAGGTGATCCGAGGCTGGGAAGAAGGGGTTG
CCCAGATGAGTGTGGGTCAGAGAGCCAAACTGACTATATCTCCAGATTATGCCTATGGTGCCACTGGGCA
CCCAGGCATCATCCCACCACATGCCACTCTCGTCTTCGATGTGGAGCTTCTAAAACTGGAATAAGAATTC
AGATCCGCCCCTCTCCCTCCCCCCCCCCTAACGTTACTGGCCGAAGCCGCTTGGAATAAGGCCGGTGTGC
GTTTGTCTATATGTTATTTTCCACCATATTGCCGTCTTTTGGCAATGTGAGGGCCCGGAAACCTGGCCCT
GTCTTCTTGACGAGCATTCCTAGGGGTCTTTCCCCTCTCGCCAAAGGAATGCAAGGTCTGTTGAATGTCG
TGAAGGAAGCAGTTCCTCTGGTAGCTTCTTGAAGACAAACAACGTCTGTAGCGACCCTTTGCAGGCAGCG
GAACCCCCCACCTGGCGACAGGTGCCTCTGCGGCCAAAAGCCACGTGTATAAGATACACCTGCAAAGGCG
GCACAACCCCAGTGCCACGTTGTGAGTTGGATAGTTGTGGAAAGAGTCAAATGGCTCTCCTCAAGCGTAT
TCAACAAGGGGCTGAAGGATGCCCAGAAGGTACCCCATTGTATGGGATCTGATCTGGGGCCTCGGTACAC
ATGCTTTACATGTGTTTAGTCGAGGTTAAAAAAACGTCTAGGCCCCCCGAACCACGGGGACGTGGTTTTC
CTTTGAAAAACACGATGATAATATGGCCACAACCATGGTGAGCAAGGGCGAGGAGGATAACATGGCCATC
ATCAAGGAGTTCATGCGCTTCAAGGTGCACATGGAGGGCTCCGTGAACGGCCACGAGTTCGAGATCGAGG
GCGAGGGCGAGGGCCGCCCCTACGAGGGCACCCAGACCGCCAAGCTGAAGGTGACCAAGGGTGGCCCCCT
GCCCTTCGCCTGGGACATCCTGTCCCCTCAGTTCATGTACGGCTCCAAGGCCTACGTGAAGCACCCCGCC
GACATCCCCGACTACTTGAAGCTGTCCTTCCCCGAGGGCTTCAAGTGGGAGCGCGTGATGAACTTCGAGG
ACGGCGGCGTGGTGACCGTGACCCAGGACTCCTCCCTGCAGGACGGCGAGTTCATCTACAAGGTGAAGCT
GCGCGGCACCAACTTCCCCTCCGACGGCCCCGTAATGCAGAAGAAGACCATGGGCTGGGAGGCCTCCTCC
GAGCGGATGTACCCCGAGGACGGCGCCCTGAAGGGCGAGATCAAGCAGAGGCTGAAGCTGAAGGACGGCG
GCCACTACGACGCTGAGGTCAAGACCACCTACAAGGCCAAGAAGCCCGTGCAGCTGCCCGGCGCCTACAA
CGTCAACATCAAGTTGGACATCACCTCCCACAACGAGGACTACACCATCGTGGAACAGTACGAACGCGCC
GAGGGCCGCCACTCCACCGGCGGCATGGACGAGCTGTACAAGTAAACCGGTGCTCGAGGTACCGATGAAT
AGCTAAGGTCGAGGCCGCAGGTAAGTATCAAGGTTACAAGACAGGTTTAAGGAGACCAATAGAAACTGGG
CTTGTCGAGACAGAGAAGACTCTTGCGTTTCTGATAGGCACCTATTGGTCTTACTGACATCCACTTTGCC
TTTCTCTCCACAGGTGTCGACAATCAACCTCTGGATTACAAAATTTGTGAAAGATTGACTGGTATTCTTA
ACTATGTTGCTCCTTTTACGCTATGTGGATACGCTGCTTTAATGCCTTTGTATCATGCTATTGCTTCCCG
TATGGCTTTCATTTTCTCCTCCTTGTATAAATCCTGGTTGCTGTCTCTTTATGAGGAGTTGTGGCCCGTT
GTCAGGCAACGTGGCGTGGTGTGCACTGTGTTTGCTGACGCAACCCCCACTGGTTGGGGCATTGCCACCA
CCTGTCAGCTCCTTTCCGGGACTTTCGCTTTCCCCCTCCCTATTGCCACGGCGGAACTCATCGCCGCCTG
CCTTGCCCGCTGCTGGACAGGGGCTCGGCTGTTGGGCACTGACAATTCCGTGGTGTTGTCGGGGAAGCTG
ACGTCCTTTCCATGGCTGCTCGCCTGTGTTGCCACCTGGATTCTGCGCGGGACGTCCTTCTGCTACGTCC
CTTCGGCCCTCAATCCAGCGGACCTTCCTTCCCGCGGCCTGCTGCCGGCTCTGCGGCCTCTTCCGCGTCT
TCGCCTTCGCCCTCAGACGAGTCGGATCTCCCTTTGGGCCGCCTCCCCGCCTGGAATTCGAGCTCGGTAC
GATCAGCCTCGACTGTGCCTTCTAGTTGCCAGCCATCTGTTGTTTGCCCCTCCCCCGTGCCTTCCTTGAC
CCTGGAAGGTGCCACTCCCACTGTCCTTTCCTAATAAAATGAGGAAATTGCATCGCATTGTCTGAGTAGG
TGTCATTCTATTCTGGGGGGTGGGGTGGGGCAGGACAGCAAGGGGGAGGATTGGGAAGACAATAGCCCAG
CTTTTGTTCCCTTTAGTGAGGGTTAATTGCGCGCTTGGCGTAATCATGGTCATAGCTGTTTCCTGTGTGA
AATTGTTATCCGCTAATTCACTCCTCAGGTGCAGGCTGCCTATCAGAAGGTGGTGGCTGGTGTGGCCAAT
GCCCTGGCTCACAAATACCACTGAGATCTTTTTCCCTCTGCCAAAAATTATGGGGACATCATGAAGCCCC
TTGAGCATCTGACTTCTGGCTAATAAAGGAAATTTATTTTCATTGCAATAGTGTGTTGGAATTTTTTGTG
TCTCTCACTCGGAAGGACATATGGGAGGGCAAATCATTTAAAACATCAGAATGAGTATTTGGTTTAGAGT
TTGGCAACATATGCCCATATGCTGGCTGCCATGAACAAAGGTTGGCTATAAAGAGGTCATCAGTATATGA
AACAGCCCCCTGCTGTCCATTCCTTATTCCATAGAAAAGCCTTGACTTGAGGTTAGATTTTTTTTATATT
TTGTTTTGTGTTATTTTTTTCTTTAACATCCCTAAAATTTTCCTTACATGTTTTACTAGCCAGATTTTTC
CTCCTCTCCTGACTACTCCCAGTCATAGCTGTCCCTCTTCTCTTATGGAGATCGGCCGGCCGCCGGCGTC
GACGCGCGCGGCCGCGGCGCGCCGTTGCTGGCGTTTTTCCATAGGCTCCGCCCCCCTGACGAGCATCACA
AAAATCGACGCTCAAGTCAGAGGTGGCGAAACCCGACAGGACTATAAAGATACCAGGCGTTTCCCCCTGG
AAGCTCCCTCGTGCGCTCTCCTGTTCCGACCCTGCCGCTTACCGGATACCTGTCCGCCTTTCTCCCTTCG
GGAAGCGTGGCGCTTTCTCATAGCTCACGCTGTAGGTATCTCAGTTCGGTGTAGGTCGTTCGCTCCAAGC
TGGGCTGTGTGCACGAACCCCCCGTTCAGCCCGACCGCTGCGCCTTATCCGGTAACTATCGTCTTGAGTC
CAACCCGGTAAGACACGACTTATCGCCACTGGCAGCAGCCACTGGTAACAGGATTAGCAGAGCGAGGTAT
GTAGGCGGTGCTACAGAGTTCTTGAAGTGGTGGCCTAACTACGGCTACACTAGAAGAACAGTATTTGGTA
TCTGCGCTCTGCTGAAGCCAGTTACCTTCGGAAAAAGAGTTGGTAGCTCTTGATCCGGCAAACAAACCAC
CGCTGGTAGCGGTGGTTTTTTTGTTTGCAAGCAGCAGATTACGCGCAGAAAAAAAGGATCTCAAGAAGAT
CCTTTGATCTTTTCTACGGGGTCTGACGCTCAGTGGAACGAAAACTCACGTTAAGGGATTTTGGTCATGA
GATTATCAAAAAGGATCTTCACCTAGATCCTTTTAAATTAAAAATGAAGTTTTAAATCAATCTAAAGTAT
ATATGAGTAAACTTGGTCTGACAGTTACCAATGCTTAATCAGTGAGGCACCTATCTCAGCGATCTGTCTA
TTTCGTTCATCCATAGTTGCCTGACTCCCCGTCGTGTAGATAACTACGATACGGGAGGGCTTACCATCTG
GCCCCAGTGCTGCAATGATACCGCGAGACCCACGCTCACCGGCTCCAGATTTATCAGCAATAAACCAGCC
AGCCGGAAGGGCCGAGCGCAGAAGTGGTCCTGCAACTTTATCCGCCTCCATCCAGTCTATTAATTGTTGC
CGGGAAGCTAGAGTAAGTAGTTCGCCAGTTAATAGTTTGCGCAACGTTGTTGCCATTGCTACAGGCATCG
TGGTGTCACGCTCGTCGTTTGGTATGGCTTCATTCAGCTCCGGTTCCCAACGATCAAGGCGAGTTACATG
ATCCCCCATGTTGTGCAAAAAAGCGGTTAGCTCCTTCGGTCCTCCGATCGTTGTCAGAAGTAAGTTGGCC
GCAGTGTTATCACTCATGGTTATGGCAGCACTGCATAATTCTCTTACTGTCATGCCATCCGTAAGATGCT
TTTCTGTGACTGGTGAGTACTCAACCAAGTCATTCTGAGAATAGTGTATGCGGCGACCGAGTTGCTCTTG
CCCGGCGTCAATACGGGATAATACCGCGCCACATAGCAGAACTTTAAAAGTGCTCATCATTGGAAAACGT
TCTTCGGGGCGAAAACTCTCAAGGATCTTACCGCTGTTGAGATCCAGTTCGATGTAACCCACTCGTGCAC
CCAACTGATCTTCAGCATCTTTTACTTTCACCAGCGTTTCTGGGTGAGCAAAAACAGGAAGGCAAAATGC
CGCAAAAAAGGGAATAAGGGCGACACGGAAATGTTGAATACTCATACTCTTCCTTTTTCAATATTATTGA
AGCATTTATCAGGGTTATTGTCTCATGAGCGGATACATATTTGAATGTATTTAGAAAAATAAACAAATAG
GGGTTCCGCGCACATTTCCCCGAAAAGTGCCACCTGACGTCTAAGAAACCATTATTATCATGACATTAAC
CTATAAAAATAGGCGTATCACGAGGCCCTTTCGTCTACGCGCGCGCCGGCGGCGCGCCGTCGACGGCCGG
CCGCGGCCGC
Features (pLannotate 1.2.2; 17 found; start..end, strand, type, name):
    155..532     +  enhancer       CMV enhancer: human cytomegalovirus immediate early enhancer
    534..733     +  promoter       CMV promoter: human cytomegalovirus (CMV) immediate early promoter
    872..1004    +  intron         chimeric intron: chimera between introns from human β-globin and immunoglobulin heavy chain genes
   1028..1114    +  CDS            GFPxm181uv (fragment): GFPxm181uv is a basic (constitutively fluorescent) long stokes shift fluorescent protein published in 2006, derived from Aequorea macrodactyla.
   1211..1531    +  CDS            DmrB: F36V mutant of FK506-binding protein FKBP12 binds synthetic ligands that do not bind wild-type FKBP
   1548..2134    +  misc_feature   IRES2: internal ribosome entry site (IRES) of the encephalomyocarditis virus (EMCV)
   2135..2842    +  CDS            mCherry: mCherry is a basic (constitutively fluorescent) red fluorescent protein published in 2004, derived from Discosoma sp.. It is reported to be a very rapidly-maturing monomer with low acid sensitivity.
   2891..3023    +  intron         chimeric intron: chimera between introns from human β-globin and immunoglobulin heavy chain genes
   3032..3620    +  misc_feature   WPRE: woodchuck hepatitis virus posttranscriptional regulatory element
   3624..3640    +  misc_feature   MCS (fragment): pUC18/19 multiple cloning site
   3653..3764    +  polyA_signal   bGH poly(A) signal: bovine growth hormone polyadenylation signal
   3860..3878    -  promoter       T3 promoter: promoter for bacteriophage T3 RNA polymerase
   3937..4011    +  CDS            HBB (fragment): HBB_PONPY - Experimental evidence at transcript level: Swiss-Prot protein existence level 2. Involved in oxygen transport from the lung to the various peripheral tissues. From Pongo pygmaeus (Bornean orangutan).
   4082..4137    +  polyA_signal   β-globin poly(A) signal: rabbit β-globin polyadenylation signal (Gil and Proudfoot, 1987)
   4516..5104    -  rep_origin     ori: high-copy-number ColE1/pMB1/pBR322/pUC origin of replication
   5275..6135    -  CDS            AmpR: β-lactamase; bla; confers resistance to ampicillin, carbenicillin, and related antibiotics
   6136..6240    -  promoter       AmpR promoter: bla
