[The description below was written by a language model from this plasmid's Addgene catalogue record and pLannotate feature annotations shown in this document.]
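Description:
pRDAX-443 N-Tag Venus210[2] L32 FKBP mCherry is a custom-built mammalian expression plasmid of about 6.4 kb, designed as a protein–protein interaction assay vector for bimolecular or trimolecular fluorescence complementation (BiFC/TriFC). It is maintained in E. coli through a high-copy ColE1/pUC-type origin and selected with ampicillin via the β-lactamase gene under its native promoter. No mammalian selection marker is annotated, so it appears suited to transient transfection.

The expression cassette is driven by the human CMV immediate early enhancer and promoter, followed by a chimeric β-globin/immunoglobulin intron that promotes efficient processing of the transcript. The first open reading frame begins with a short GFP-family fragment of roughly 90 nt. The annotation software matched it to an Aequorea-derived protein, but from the plasmid name it most likely represents the small C-terminal Venus piece produced by a split at residue 210. This fragment sits N-terminal to FKBP, and the gap between the two features fits the linker implied by "L32" in the name. The record lists the insert as mouse FKBP. The feature table matched it to DmrB, the F36V variant of FKBP12, but that match alone does not confirm whether the mutation is present.

Downstream, an EMCV IRES drives translation of mCherry from the same transcript, giving a red signal that reports transfection and expression level independently of Venus reconstitution. A second chimeric intron, a WPRE, and bGH and rabbit β-globin polyadenylation signals complete the transcription unit. Reconstituted Venus fluorescence would be expected only when the FKBP fusion is brought close to a partner carrying the complementary Venus fragment. The record does not name the intended partners.
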