Addgene plasmid #129983: pRDAX-443 N-Tag Venus210[2] L32 FKBP mCherry
Purpose: PPI (BiFC/TriFC) assay vector
Depositing lab: Gary Lewin. Depositing organization: Max-Delbrueck-Centrum fuer Molekulare Medizin (MDC).
Backbone
  Vector backbone: custom built
  Vector type: Mammalian Expression
Growth in bacteria
  Bacterial resistance: Ampicillin, 100 μg/mL
  Growth temperature: 37°C
  Growth strain: DH5alpha
  Copy number: High Copy
Gene/Insert
  Gene/Insert name: FKBP
  Species: M. musculus (mouse)
  Cloning method: Restriction Enzyme; 5′ cloning site unknown (unknown if destroyed); 3′ cloning site unknown (unknown if destroyed)
Terms and licenses: Academic/Nonprofit Terms; Industry Terms: Not Available to Industry
How to cite: pRDAX-443 N-Tag Venus210[2] L32 FKBP mCherry was a gift from Gary Lewin (Addgene plasmid # 129983 ; http://n2t.net/addgene:129983 ; RRID:Addgene_129983)
